>Addgene plasmid #178471 | pETM33_CLTC_Clathrin propeller | addgene full sequence | sequence record 357275 | Addgene NGS Result
TTGAGATCCTTTTTTTCTGCGCGTAATCTGCTGCTTGCAAACAAAAAAACCACCGCTACCAGCGGTGGTT
TGTTTGCCGGATCAAGAGCTACCAACTCTTTTTCCGAAGGTAACTGGCTTCAGCAGAGCGCAGATACCAA
ATACTGTCCTTCTAGTGTAGCCGTAGTTAGGCCACCACTTCAAGAACTCTGTAGCACCGCCTACATACCT
CGCTCTGCTAATCCTGTTACCAGTGGCTGCTGCCAGTGGCGATAAGTCGTGTCTTACCGGGTTGGACTCA
AGACGATAGTTACCGGATAAGGCGCAGCGGTCGGGCTGAACGGGGGGTTCGTGCACACAGCCCAGCTTGG
AGCGAACGACCTACACCGAACTGAGATACCTACAGCGTGAGCTATGAGAAAGCGCCACGCTTCCCGAAGG
GAGAAAGGCGGACAGGTATCCGGTAAGCGGCAGGGTCGGAACAGGAGAGCGCACGAGGGAGCTTCCAGGG
GGAAACGCCTGGTATCTTTATAGTCCTGTCGGGTTTCGCCACCTCTGACTTGAGCGTCGATTTTTGTGAT
GCTCGTCAGGGGGGCGGAGCCTATGGAAAAACGCCAGCAACGCGGCCTTTTTACGGTTCCTGGCCTTTTG
CTGGCCTTTTGCTCACATGTTCTTTCCTGCGTTATCCCCTGATTCTGTGGATAACCGTATTACCGCCTTT
GAGTGAGCTGATACCGCTCGCCGCAGCCGAACGACCGAGCGCAGCGAGTCAGTGAGCGAGGAAGCGGAAG
AGCGCCTGATGCGGTATTTTCTCCTTACGCATCTGTGCGGTATTTCACACCGCAATGGTGCACTCTCAGT
ACAATCTGCTCTGATGCCGCATAGTTAAGCCAGTATACACTCCGCTATCGCTACGTGACTGGGTCATGGC
TGCGCCCCGACACCCGCCAACACCCGCTGACGCGCCCTGACGGGCTTGTCTGCTCCCGGCATCCGCTTAC
AGACAAGCTGTGACCGTCTCCGGGAGCTGCATGTGTCAGAGGTTTTCACCGTCATCACCGAAACGCGCGA
GGCAGCTGCGGTAAAGCTCATCAGCGTGGTCGTGAAGCGATTCACAGATGTCTGCCTGTTCATCCGCGTC
CAGCTCGTTGAGTTTCTCCAGAAGCGTTAATGTCTGGCTTCTGATAAAGCGGGCCATGTTAAGGGCGGTT
TTTTCCTGTTTGGTCACTGATGCCTCCGTGTAAGGGGGATTTCTGTTCATGGGGGTAATGATACCGATGA
AACGAGAGAGGATGCTCACGATACGGGTTACTGATGATGAACATGCCCGGTTACTGGAACGTTGTGAGGG
TAAACAACTGGCGGTATGGATGCGGCGGGACCAGAGAAAAATCACTCAGGGTCAATGCCAGCGCTTCGTT
AATACAGATGTAGGTGTTCCACAGGGTAGCCAGCAGCATCCTGCGATGCAGATCCGGAACATAATGGTGC
AGGGCGCTGACTTCCGCGTTTCCAGACTTTACGAAACACGGAAACCGAAGACCATTCATGTTGTTGCTCA
GGTCGCAGACGTTTTGCAGCAGCAGTCGCTTCACGTTCGCTCGCGTATCGGTGATTCATTCTGCTAACCA
GTAAGGCAACCCCGCCAGCCTAGCCGGGTCCTCAACGACAGGAGCACGATCATGCGCACCCGTGGGGCCG
CCATGCCGGCGATAATGGCCTGCTTCTCGCCGAAACGTTTGGTGGCGGGACCAGTGACGAAGGCTTGAGC
GAGGGCGTGCAAGATTCCGAATACCGCAAGCGACAGGCCGATCATCGTCGCGCTCCAGCGAAAGCGGTCC
TCGCCGAAAATGACCCAGAGCGCTGCCGGCACCTGTCCTACGAGTTGCATGATAAAGAAGACAGTCATAA
GTGCGGCGACGATAGTCATGCCCCGCGCCCACCGGAAGGAGCTGACTGGGTTGAAGGCTCTCAAGGGCAT
CGGTCGAGATCCCGGTGCCTAATGAGTGAGCTAACTTACATTAATTGCGTTGCGCTCACTGCCCGCTTTC
CAGTCGGGAAACCTGTCGTGCCAGCTGCATTAATGAATCGGCCAACGCGCGGGGAGAGGCGGTTTGCGTA
TTGGGCGCCAGGGTGGTTTTTCTTTTCACCAGTGAGACGGGCAACAGCTGATTGCCCTTCACCGCCTGGC
CCTGAGAGAGTTGCAGCAAGCGGTCCACGCTGGTTTGCCCCAGCAGGCGAAAATCCTGTTTGATGGTGGT
TAACGGCGGGATATAACATGAGCTGTCTTCGGTATCGTCGTATCCCACTACCGAGATATCCGCACCAACG
CGCAGCCCGGACTCGGTAATGGCGCGCATTGCGCCCAGCGCCATCTGATCGTTGGCAACCAGCATCGCAG
TGGGAACGATGCCCTCATTCAGCATTTGCATGGTTTGTTGAAAACCGGACATGGCACTCCAGTCGCCTTC
CCGTTCCGCTATCGGCTGAATTTGATTGCGAGTGAGATATTTATGCCAGCCAGCCAGACGCAGACGCGCC
GAGACAGAACTTAATGGGCCCGCTAACAGCGCGATTTGCTGGTGACCCAATGCGACCAGATGCTCCACGC
CCAGTCGCGTACCGTCTTCATGGGAGAAAATAATACTGTTGATGGGTGTCTGGTCAGAGACATCAAGAAA
TAACGCCGGAACATTAGTGCAGGCAGCTTCCACAGCAATGGCATCCTGGTCATCCAGCGGATAGTTAATG
ATCAGCCCACTGACGCGTTGCGCGAGAAGATTGTGCACCGCCGCTTTACAGGCTTCGACGCCGCTTCGTT
CTACCATCGACACCACCACGCTGGCACCCAGTTGATCGGCGCGAGATTTAATCGCCGCGACAATTTGCGA
CGGCGCGTGCAGGGCCAGACTGGAGGTGGCAACGCCAATCAGCAACGACTGTTTGCCCGCCAGTTGTTGT
GCCACGCGGTTGGGAATGTAATTCAGCTCCGCCATCGCCGCTTCCACTTTTTCCCGCGTTTTCGCAGAAA
CGTGGCTGGCCTGGTTCACCACGCGGGAAACGGTCTGATAAGAGACACCGGCATACTCTGCGACATCGTA
TAACGTTACTGGTTTCACATTCACCACCCTGAATTGACTCTCTTCCGGGCGCTATCATGCCATACCGCGA
AAGGTTTTGCGCCATTCGATGGTGTCCGGGATCTCGACGCTCTCCCTTATGCGACTCCTGCATTAGGAAG
CAGCCCAGTAGTAGGTTGAGGCCGTTGAGCACCGCCGCCGCAAGGAATGGTGCATGCAAGGAGATGGCGC
CCAACAGTCCCCCGGCCACGGGGCCTGCCACCATACCCACGCCGAAACAAGCGCTCATGAGCCCGAAGTG
GCGAGCCCGATCTTCCCCATCGGTGATGTCGGCGATATAGGCGCCAGCAACCGCACCTGTGGCGCCGGTG
ATGCCGGCCACGATGCGTCCGGCGTAGAGGATCGAGATCTCGATCCCGCGAAATTAATACGACTCACTAT
AGGGGAATTGTGAGCGGATAACAATTCCCCTCTAGAAATAATTTTGTTTAACTTTAAGAAGGAGATATAC
CATGAAACATCACCATCACCATCACAACACTAGTAGCAATTCCATGTCCCCTATACTAGGTTATTGGAAA
ATTAAGGGCCTTGTGCAACCCACTCGACTTCTTTTGGAATATCTTGAAGAAAAATATGAAGAGCATTTGT
ATGAGCGCGATGAAGGTGATAAATGGCGAAACAAAAAGTTTGAATTGGGTTTGGAGTTTCCCAATCTTCC
TTATTATATTGATGGTGATGTTAAATTAACACAGTCTATGGCCATCATACGTTATATAGCTGACAAGCAC
AACATGTTGGGTGGTTGTCCAAAAGAGCGTGCAGAGATTTCAATGCTTGAAGGAGCGGTTTTGGATATTA
GATACGGTGTTTCGAGAATTGCATATAGTAAAGACTTTGAAACTCTCAAAGTTGATTTTCTTAGCAAGCT
ACCTGAAATGCTGAAAATGTTCGAAGATCGTTTATGTCATAAAACATATTTAAATGGTGATCATGTAACC
CATCCTGACTTCATGTTGTATGACGCTCTTGATGTTGTTTTATACATGGACCCAATGTGCCTGGATGCGT
TCCCAAAATTAGTTTGTTTTAAAAAACGTATTGAAGCTATCCCACAAATTGATAAGTACTTGAAATCCAG
CAAGTATATAGCATGGCCTTTGCAGGGCTGGCAAGCCACGTTTGGTGGTGGCGACCATCCTCCAAAATCG
GATCTGGAAGTTCTGTTCCAGGGGCCCATGGCGCAGATCCTGCCGATTCGTTTCCAAGAACACCTGCAGC
TGCAAAACCTGGGTATCAACCCGGCGAACATTGGCTTCAGCACCCTGACGATGGAGAGCGACAAATTTAT
CTGCATTCGTGAAAAAGTGGGCGAGCAGGCGCAAGTGGTTATCATTGACATGAACGATCCGAGCAACCCG
ATCCGTCGTCCGATTAGCGCGGATAGCGCGATTATGAACCCGGCGAGCAAAGTGATCGCGCTGAAAGCGG
GCAAGACCCTGCAGATCTTCAACATTGAAATGAAGAGCAAAATGAAGGCGCACACCATGACCGACGATGT
TACCTTTTGGAAATGGATCAGCCTGAACACCGTGGCGCTGGTTACCGACAACGCGGTGTACCACTGGAGC
ATGGAAGGCGAGAGCCAACCGGTTAAGATGTTCGACCGTCACAGCAGCCTGGCGGGTTGCCAGATCATTA
ACTATCGTACCGATGCGAAACAAAAGTGGCTGCTGCTGACCGGTATTAGCGCGCAGCAAAACCGTGTGGT
TGGCGCGATGCAGCTGTACAGCGTGGATCGTAAGGTTAGCCAACCGATTGAAGGTCATGCGGCGAGCTTT
GCGCAGTTTAAGATGGAGGGTAACGCGGAGGAAAGCACCCTGTTCTGCTTTGCGGTGCGTGGTCAGGCGG
GTGGCAAACTGCACATCATTGAAGTTGGTACCCCGCCGACCGGCAACCAACCGTTTCCGAAGAAAGCGGT
GGACGTTTTCTTTCCGCCGGAAGCGCAGAACGATTTCCCGGTGGCGATGCAAATTAGCGAGAAACACGAC
GTGGTTTTTCTGATTACCAAGTACGGTTATATCCACCTGTACGATCTGGAGACCGGCACCTGCATCTATA
TGAACCGTATTAGCGGTGAAACCATCTTTGTTACCGCGCCGCACGAGGCGACCGCGGGTATCATTGGCGT
GAACCGTAAGGGCCAGGTTCTGAGCGTGTGCGTTGAGGAAGAGAACATCATTCCGTATATCACCAACGTG
CTGCAAAACCCGGACCTGGCGCTGCGTATGGCGGTTCGTAACAACCTGGCGGGTGCGGAAGAGCTGTTTT
AAGAATTCGAGCTCCGTCGACAAGCTTGCGGCCGCACTCGAGCACCACCACCACCACCACTGAGATCCGG
CTGCTAACAAAGCCCGAAAGGAAGCTGAGTTGGCTGCTGCCACCGCTGAGCAATAACTAGCATAACCCCT
TGGGGCCTCTAAACGGGTCTTGAGGGGTTTTTTGCTGAAAGGAGGAACTATATCCGGATTGGCGAATGGG
[124 nt withheld, positions 5601-5724]
C
[91 nt withheld, positions 5726-5816]
A
[49 nt withheld, positions 5818-5866]
CCTTTGACGTTGGAGTCCACGTTCTTTAATAGTGGACTCTTGTTCCAAACTGGAACAACACTCAACCCTA
TCTCGGTCTATTCTTTTGATTTATAAGGGATTTTGCCGATTTCGGCCTATTGGTTAAAAAATGAGCTGAT
TTAACAAAAATTTAACGCGAATTTTAACAAAATATTAACGCTTACAATTTAGGTGGCACTTTTCGGGGAA
ATGTGCGCGGAACCCCTATTTGTTTATTTTTCTAAATACATTCAAATATGTATCCGCTCATGAATTAATT
CTTAGAAAAACTCATCGAGCATCAAATGAAACTGCAATTTATTCATATCAGGATTATCAATACCATATTT
TTGAAAAAGCCGTTTCTGTAATGAAGGAGAAAACTCACCGAGGCAGTTCCATAGGATGGCAAGATCCTGG
TATCGGTCTGCGATTCCGACTCGTCCAACATCAATACAACCTATTAATTTCCCCTCGTCAAAAATAAGGT
TATCAAGTGAGAAATCACCATGAGTGACGACTGAATCCGGTGAGAATGGCAAAAGTTTATGCATTTCTTT
CCAGACTTGTTCAACAGGCCAGCCATTACGCTCGTCATCAAAATCACTCGCATCAACCAAACCGTTATTC
ATTCGTGATTGCGCCTGAGCGAGACGAAATACGCGATCGCTGTTAAAAGGACAATTACAAACAGGAATCG
AATGCAACCGGCGCAGGAACACTGCCAGCGCATCAACAATATTTTCACCTGAATCAGGATATTCTTCTAA
TACCTGGAATGCTGTTTTCCCGGGGATCGCAGTGGTGAGTAACCATGCATCATCAGGAGTACGGATAAAA
TGCTTGATGGTCGGAAGAGGCATAAATTCCGTCAGCCAGTTTAGTCTGACCATCTCATCTGTAACATCAT
TGGCAACGCTACCTTTGCCATGTTTCAGAAACAACTCTGGCGCATCGGGCTTCCCATACAATCGATAGAT
TGTCGCACCTGATTGCCCGACATTATCGCGAGCCCATTTATACCCATATAAATCAGCATCCATGTTGGAA
TTTAATCGCGGCCTAGAGCAAGACGTTTCCCGTTGAATATGGCTCATAACACCCCTTGTATTACTGTTTA
TGTAAGCAGACAGTTTTATTGTTCATGACCAAAATCCCTTAACGTGAGTTTTCGTTCCACTGAGCGTCAG
ACCCCGTAGAAAAGATCAAAGGATCTTC
Features (pLannotate 1.2.2; 21 found; start..end, strand, type, name):
      1..589     +  rep_origin     ori: high-copy-number ColE1/pMB1/pBR322/pUC origin of replication
    775..914     -  misc_feature   bom: basis of mobility region from pBR322
   1016..1207    -  CDS            rop: Rop protein, which maintains plasmids at low copy number; rop
   1224..1604    +  CDS            YPB1_ECOLX: Protein predicted: Swiss-Prot protein existence level 4. From Escherichia coli.
   1676..1967    -  CDS            TcR (fragment): tetracycline efflux protein; tet; confers resistance to tetracycline
   1982..2003    -  protein_bind   CAP binding site: CAP binding activates transcription in the presence of cAMP. E. coli catabolite activator protein
   2016..3098    -  CDS            lacI: lac repressor; lacI; The lac repressor binds to the lac operator to inhibit transcription in E. coli. This inhibition can be relieved by adding lactose or isopropyl-β-D-thiogalactopyranoside (IPTG).
   3099..3176    -  promoter       lacI promoter: lacI
   3184..3463    -  CDS            TcR (fragment): tetracycline efflux protein; tet; confers resistance to tetracycline
   3485..3503    +  promoter       T7 promoter: promoter for bacteriophage T7 RNA polymerase
   3504..3528    +  protein_bind   lac operator: The lac repressor binds to the lac operator to inhibit transcription in E. coli. This inhibition can be relieved by adding lactose or isopropyl-β-D-thiogalactopyranoside (IPTG). lac repressor encoded by lacI
   3543..3565    +  RBS            RBS: efficient ribosome binding site from bacteriophage T7 gene 10 (Olins and Rangwala, 1989)
   3578..3595    +  CDS            7xHis (fragment): 6xHis affinity tag
   3614..4267    +  CDS            GST26_SCHJA: Experimental evidence at protein level: Swiss-Prot protein existence level 1. GST isoenzymes appear to play a central role in the parasite detoxification system. Other functions are also suspected including a role in increasing the solubility of haematin in the parasite gut. From Schistosoma japonicum (Blood fluke).
   4298..5389    +  CDS            CLTC (fragment): CLH1_BOVIN - Experimental evidence at protein level: Swiss-Prot protein existence level 1. Clathrin is the major protein of the polyhedral coat of coated pits and vesicles. Two different adapter protein complexes link the clathrin lattice either to the plasma membrane or to the trans- Golgi network. Acts as component of the TACC3/ch-TOG/clathrin complex proposed to contribute to stabilization of kinetochore fibers of the mitotic spindle by acting as inter-microtubule bridge. The TACC3/ch- TOG/clathrin complex is required for the maintenance of kinetochore fiber tension. Plays a role in early a
   5433..5450    +  CDS            9xHis (fragment): 9xHis affinity tag
   5460..5509    +  CDS            SET1 (fragment): solubility-enhancement tag derived from T7 phage gene 10B
   5517..5564    +  terminator     T7 terminator: transcription terminator for bacteriophage T7 RNA polymerase
   5601..6029    +  rep_origin     f1 ori (sequence partly withheld): f1 bacteriophage origin of replication; arrow indicates direction of (+) strand synthesis
   6082..6139    +  promoter       AmpR promoter (fragment): bla
   6148..6963    -  CDS            KanR: aminoglycoside phosphotransferase; aph(3')-Ia; confers resistance to kanamycin in bacteria or G418 (Geneticin®) in eukaryotes
