[The description below was written by a language model from this plasmid's Addgene catalogue record and pLannotate feature annotations shown in this document.]
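Description:
pETM33_CLTC_Clathrin propeller is a bacterial expression plasmid built on the pET-derived pETM33 backbone, designed to produce the N-terminal propeller domain of human clathrin heavy chain (CLTC) as a His- and GST-tagged fusion protein in E. coli. The sequenced plasmid is about 7.1 kb. It replicates from a ColE1/pBR322-type origin accompanied by the bom site and the rop gene, which moderates copy number, and it also carries an f1 phage origin. Selection is by kanamycin through an aminoglycoside phosphotransferase gene. Short tetracycline-resistance fragments flanking the lacI region are non-functional backbone remnants.

Expression is driven by a T7 promoter followed immediately by a lac operator and the T7 gene 10 ribosome binding site. The plasmid-borne lacI gene supplies repressor to keep the cassette silent until IPTG is added in a host that provides T7 RNA polymerase; the depositor notes mention a BL21(DE3) derivative. The open reading frame begins with a 6xHis tag, continues into Schistosoma japonicum glutathione S-transferase, and then runs into the CLTC fragment, which the annotation tool matched to the highly conserved bovine orthologue, although the record lists the insert as human and synthetic. The insert was placed between NcoI and EcoRI sites, both destroyed during cloning. A second His-tag annotation lies downstream of the insert before the T7 terminator. The record describes only an N-terminal tag and does not say whether this downstream sequence is translated.

The dual tag allows purification on nickel or glutathione resin. The associated work concerns proteome-scale mapping of binding sites in unstructured regions of human proteins, so the purified domain presumably served as a binding partner in those interaction studies.
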