Addgene plasmid #178471: pETM33_CLTC_Clathrin propeller
Purpose: Bacterial expression of human domain with His-tag and GST tag
Depositing lab: Ylva Ivarsson. Depositing organization: Uppsala University. Publication: Proteome-scale mapping of binding sites in the unstructured regions of the human proteome. Benz C, Ali M, Krystkowiak I, Simonetti L, Sayadi A, Mihalic F, Kliche J, Andersson E, Jemth P, Davey NE, Ivarsson Y. Mol Syst Biol. 2022 Jan;18(1):e10584. doi: 10.15252/msb.202110584. PubMed 35044719.
Backbone
  Vector backbone: pETM33
  Backbone size w/o insert (bp): 6017
  Vector type: Bacterial Expression
Growth in bacteria
  Bacterial resistance: Kanamycin, 50 μg/mL
  Growth temperature: 37°C
  Growth strain: DH5alpha
  Copy number: Unknown
Gene/Insert
  Gene/Insert name: CLTC_Clathrin propeller
  Species: H. sapiens (human); Synthetic
  Entrez Gene: CLTC (a.k.a. CHC, CHC17, CLH-17, CLTCL2, Hc, MRD56)
  Promoter: T7/LacO
  Tag / fusion protein: His-GST (N terminal on insert)
  Cloning method: Restriction Enzyme; 5′ cloning site Nco1 (destroyed during cloning); 3′ cloning site EcoR1 (destroyed during cloning)
  Sequencing primers: 5′ CGGATCTGGAAGTTCTGTTCC; 3′ GAGTGCGGCCGCAAGCTTG
Terms and licenses: Academic/Nonprofit Terms; Industry Terms: Not Available to Industry
Depositor comments: Please visit https://www.biorxiv.org/content/10.1101/2021.04.13.439572v1 for bioRxv preprint. Growth in BL21 DE3 gold 37 C after induction with 1mM IPTG 4 hours 30 C. Insert: MAQILPIRFQEHLQLQNLGINPANIGFSTLTMESDKFICIREKVGEQAQVVIIDMNDPSNPIRRPISADSAIMNPASKVIALKAGKTLQIFNIEMKSKMKAHTMTDDVTFWKWISLNTVALVTDNAVYHWSMEGESQPVKMFDRHSSLAGCQIINYRTDAKQKWLLLTGISAQQNRVVGAMQLYSVDRKVSQPIEGHAASFAQFKMEGNAEESTLFCFAVRGQAGGKLHIIEVGTPPTGNQPFPKKAVDVFFPPEAQNDFPVAMQISEKHDVVFLITKYGYIHLYDLETGTCIYMNRISGETIFVTAPHEATAGIIGVNRKGQVLSVCVEEENIIPYITNVLQNPDLALRMAVRNNLAGAEELF.
How to cite: pETM33_CLTC_Clathrin propeller was a gift from Ylva Ivarsson (Addgene plasmid # 178471 ; http://n2t.net/addgene:178471 ; RRID:Addgene_178471)
